>Addgene plasmid #57736 | Dendra2-Rab4a-7 | addgene full sequence | sequence record 478930 | Addgene NGS Result
GTAATACGGTTATCCACAGAATCAGGGGATAACGCAGGAAAGAACATGTGAGCAAAAGGCCAGCAAAAGG
CCAGGAACCGTAAAAAGGCCGCGTTGCTGGCGTTTTTCCATAGGCTCCGCCCCCCTGACGAGCATCACAA
AAATCGACGCTCAAGTCAGAGGTGGCGAAACCCGACAGGACTATAAAGATACCAGGCGTTTCCCCCTGGA
AGCTCCCTCGTGCGCTCTCCTGTTCCGACCCTGCCGCTTACCGGATACCTGTCCGCCTTTCTCCCTTCGG
GAAGCGTGGCGCTTTCTCATAGCTCACGCTGTAGGTATCTCAGTTCGGTGTAGGTCGTTCGCTCCAAGCT
GGGCTGTGTGCACGAACCCCCCGTTCAGCCCGACCGCTGCGCCTTATCCGGTAACTATCGTCTTGAGTCC
AACCCGGTAAGACACGACTTATCGCCACTGGCAGCAGCCACTGGTAACAGGATTAGCAGAGCGAGGTATG
TAGGCGGTGCTACAGAGTTCTTGAAGTGGTGGCCTAACTACGGCTACACTAGAAGAACAGTATTTGGTAT
CTGCGCTCTGCTGAAGCCAGTTACCTTCGGAAAAAGAGTTGGTAGCTCTTGATCCGGCAAACAAACCACC
GCTGGTAGCGGTGGTTTTTTTGTTTGCAAGCAGCAGATTACGCGCAGAAAAAAAGGATCTCAAGAAGATC
CTTTGATCTTTTCTACGGGGTCTGACGCTCAGTGGAACGAAAACTCACGTTAAGGGATTTTGGTCATGAG
ATTATCAAAAAGGATCTTCACCTAGATCCTTTTAAATTAAAAATGAAGTTTTAAATCAATCTAAAGTATA
TATGAGTAACCTGAGGCTATGGCAGGGCCTGCCGCCCCGACGTTGGCTGCGAGCCCTGGGCCTTCACCCG
AACTTGGGGGGTGGGGTGGGGAAAAGGAAGAAACGCGGGCGTATTGGCCCCAATGGGGTCTCGGTGGGGT
ATCGACAGAGTGCCAGCCCTGGGACCGAACCCCGCGTTTATGAACAAACGACCCAACACCGTGCGTTTTA
TTCTGTCTTTTTATTGCCGTCATAGCGCGGGTTCCTTCCGGTATTGTCTCCTTCCGTGTTTCAGTTAGCC
TCCCCCTAGGGTGGGCGAAGAACTCCAGCATGAGATCCCCGCGCTGGAGGATCATCCAGCCGGCGTCCCG
GAAAACGATTCCGAAGCCCAACCTTTCATAGAAGGCGGCGGTGGAATCGAAATCTCGTGATGGCAGGTTG
GGCGTCGCTTGGTCGGTCATTTCGAACCCCAGAGTCCCGCTCAGAAGAACTCGTCAAGAAGGCGATAGAA
GGCGATGCGCTGCGAATCGGGAGCGGCGATACCGTAAAGCACGAGGAAGCGGTCAGCCCATTCGCCGCCA
AGCTCTTCAGCAATATCACGGGTAGCCAACGCTATGTCCTGATAGCGGTCCGCCACACCCAGCCGGCCAC
AGTCGATGAATCCAGAAAAGCGGCCATTTTCCACCATGATATTCGGCAAGCAGGCATCGCCATGGGTCAC
GACGAGATCCTCGCCGTCGGGCATGCTCGCCTTGAGCCTGGCGAACAGTTCGGCTGGCGCGAGCCCCTGA
TGCTCTTCGTCCAGATCATCCTGATCGACAAGACCGGCTTCCATCCGAGTACGTGCTCGCTCGATGCGAT
GTTTCGCTTGGTGGTCGAATGGGCAGGTAGCCGGATCAAGCGTATGCAGCCGCCGCATTGCATCAGCCAT
GATGGATACTTTCTCGGCAGGAGCAAGGTGAGATGACAGGAGATCCTGCCCCGGCACTTCGCCCAATAGC
AGCCAGTCCCTTCCCGCTTCAGTGACAACGTCGAGCACAGCTGCGCAAGGAACGCCCGTCGTGGCCAGCC
ACGATAGCCGCGCTGCCTCGTCTTGCAGTTCATTCAGGGCACCGGACAGGTCGGTCTTGACAAAAAGAAC
CGGGCGCCCCTGCGCTGACAGCCGGAACACGGCGGCATCAGAGCAGCCGATTGTCTGTTGTGCCCAGTCA
TAGCCGAATAGCCTCTCCACCCAAGCGGCCGGAGAACCTGCGTGCAATCCATCTTGTTCAATCATGCGAA
ACGATCCTCATCCTGTCTCTTGATCGATCTTTGCAAAAGCCTAGGCCTCCAAAAAAGCCTCCTCACTACT
TCTGGAATAGCTCAGAGGCCGAGGCGGCCTCGGCCTCTGCATAAATAAAAAAAATTAGTCAGCCATGGGG
CGGAGAATGGGCGGAACTGGGCGGAGTTAGGGGCGGGATGGGCGGAGTTAGGGGCGGGACTATGGTTGCT
GACTAATTGAGATGCATGCTTTGCATACTTCTGCCTGCTGGGGAGCCTGGGGACTTTCCACACCTGGTTG
CTGACTAATTGAGATGCATGCTTTGCATACTTCTGCCTGCTGGGGAGCCTGGGGACTTTCCACACCCTAA
CTGACACACATTCCACAGCTGGTTCTTTCCGCCTCAGGACTCTTCCTTTTTCAATATTATTGAAGCATTT
ATCAGGGTTATTGTCTCATGAGCGGATACATATTTGAATGTATTTAGAAAAATAAACAAATAGGGGTTCC
GCGCACATTTCCCCGAAAAGTGCCACCTG
[124 nt withheld, positions 2620-2743]
C
[91 nt withheld, positions 2745-2835]
A
[49 nt withheld, positions 2837-2885]
CCTTTGACGTTGGAGTCCACGTTCTTT
[37 nt withheld, positions 2913-2949]
ACCCTATCTCGGTCTATTCTTTTGATTTATAAGGGATTTTGCCGATTTCGGCCTATTGGTTAAAAAATGA
GCTGATTTAACAAAAATTTAACGCGAATTTTAACAAAATATTAACGCTTACAATTTACGCGTTAAGATAC
ATTGATGAGTTTGGACAAACCACAACTAGAATGCAGTGAAAAAAATGCTTTATTTGTGAAATTTGTGATG
CTATTGCTTTATTTGTAACCATTATAAGCTGCAATAAACAAGTTAACAACAACAATTGCATTCATTTTAT
GTTTCAGGTTCAGGGGGAGGTGTGGGAGGTTTTTTAAAGCAAGTAAAACCTCTACAAATGTGGTATGGCT
GATTATGATCAGTTATCTAGATCCGGTGGATCCCTAACAACCACACTCCTGAGCGTTCGGGGCCTGTGCG
CGCCGCGGTGACCTCAGCTGTCTCAAGGCAGCATCTCCGTACTGAATACCTGAGCCCATTCTTTCTGGGT
CCAGCTCACCTGATTCGATTTTGTTAAGTATTTTTCTTGCACACTGTACAAAAGCCTCTTCTACATTCTC
CCCTGTGAGCGCACTTGTTTCCAAAAACATCAGCTCATTTTCTTGAGCAAATCTGGAGGCTTCTAAGAAG
GTAACTTCACGATCTGCATCCAGGTCCTTCTTGTTTCCACAAAGGATGATCACAATGTTCTGGCTCGCCA
GCATTCGGGCATCTGTTAACCAATTAGTAAGCGCATTGTAGGTTTCTCGGCTGGTGATATCATAGACGAG
GAGAGCCCCGGCCGCGCCTCGGTAATAACTTCTCGTCACGGACCTGAATCGTTCTTGTCCTGCTGTATCC
CATATTTGTAACTTTACATATTTACCACCAACATTTATTATCTTTGAACCAAATTCCACTCCTATTGTAT
GATTTGAGTCATCTTTGAATTTTTTTTCAATAAACTGATGAAGTAAGCAAGATTTGCCAGTTCCTGCATT
TCCAATAACCAAGAACTTAAACAAAAAATCGTAGGTTTCGGACATGGCCGTCTGCGACATGGCTCGAGAT
CTGAGTCCGGACCACACCTGGCTGGGCAGGGGGCTGTAGCGGGCCACGGCGTGCTCGTACAGCTTCACCT
TGTTGTAGTCGCTGTCGTTGCCCAGGATCTCGATGCGGTGGTCCACGAAGTGGGCGTCGGGCAGCTGCAC
CACCTTCTTGGCCTTGTAGGTGGTCTTGAAGTCGCACAGGTAGTGGCCGCCGCCCTCCAGCAGCAGGGCC
ATGTTGATGTTGCCCACCAGCAGGCCGTCGCGCACGTGCAGCTTCTCGGTGCTGGGCTCCCACTTCAGGG
TCTTCTTCTGCATCACGGGGCCGTTGGGGGGGAAGTTGGTGCCCTTGAAGCGCACGTTCTGGAAGAAGCA
GTCGCCCTCCAGGCTGATGTCGCTGCGGATGGTGCAGATGCCCTTGTCCTCGAAGGTCATGGTGCGCTCC
CAGCTGTAGCCCTCGGGGAAGCTCTGCTTGAAGTAGTCGGGGATGTCCTCGGGGTACTTGGTGAACACCC
GGTTGCCGTAGTGCACGGCGGTGGTCAGGATGTCGTAGCTGAAGGGCAGGGGGGCGCCCTCCTTCACGGT
CAGGTTGGCGGTCTGGGTGCCCTCGTAGGGCTTGCCCTTGCCCTCGCCCTCGATCACGAAGGCGTGGCCG
TTCACGTTGCCCTCCATGTGCACCTTCACGCGCATGTCCTCCTTGATCAGGTTAATTCCCGGGGTGTTCA
TGGTGGCGACCGGTAGCGCTAGCGGATCTGACGGTTCACTAAACCAGCTCTGCTTATATAGACCTCCCAC
CGTACACGCCTACCGCCCATTTGCGTCAATGGGGCGGAGTTGTTACGACATTTTGGAAAGTCCCGTTGAT
TTTGGTGCCAAAACAAACTCCCATTGACGTCAATGGGGTGGAGACTTGGAAATCCCCGTGAGTCAAACCG
CTATCCACGCCCATTGATGTACTGCCAAAACCGCATCACCATGGTAATAGCGATGACTAATACGTAGATG
TACTGCCAAGTAGGAAAGTCCCATAAGGTCATGTACTGGGCATAATGCCAGGCGGGCCATTTACCGTCAT
TGACGTCAATAGGGGGCGTACTTGGCATATGATACACTTGATGTACTGCCAAGTGGGCAGTTTACCGTAA
ATACTCCACCCATTGACGTCAATGGAAAGTCCCTATTGGCGTTACTATGGGAACATACGTCATTATTGAC
GTCAATGGGCGGGGGTCGTTGGGCGGTCAGCCAGGCGGGCCATTTACCGTAAGTTATGTAACGCGGAACT
CCATATATGGGCTATGAACTAATGACCCCGTAATTGATTACTATTAATAACTAATGCATGGCG
Features (pLannotate 1.2.2; 15 found; start..end, strand, type, name):
    105..693     -  rep_origin     ori: high-copy-number ColE1/pMB1/pBR322/pUC origin of replication
    915..931     +  polyA_signal   bGH poly(A) signal (fragment): bovine growth hormone polyadenylation signal
   1022..1069    -  polyA_signal   HSV TK poly(A) signal: herpes simplex virus thymidine kinase polyadenylation signal (Cole and Stacy, 1985)
   1128..1280    -  CDS            ble (fragment): BLE_KLEPN - Experimental evidence at protein level: Swiss-Prot protein existence level 1. Binding protein with a strong affinity to the bleomycin family of antibiotics. Binds to CL990; an antimitotic-antibiotic compound. From Klebsiella pneumoniae.
   1301..2095    -  CDS            NeoR/KanR: aminoglycoside phosphotransferase from Tn5; aph(3')-II (or nptII); confers resistance to neomycin, kanamycin, and G418 (Geneticin®)
   2130..2487    -  promoter       SV40 promoter: SV40 enhancer and early promoter
   2489..2593    -  promoter       AmpR promoter: bla
   2620..3048    +  rep_origin     f1 ori (sequence partly withheld): f1 bacteriophage origin of replication; arrow indicates direction of (+) strand synthesis
   3082..3203    -  polyA_signal   SV40 poly(A) signal: SV40 polyadenylation signal
   3226..3310    -  CDS            large T antigen (fragment): large T antigen from SV40 (simian virus 40)
   3336..3989    -  CDS            RAB4A: RAB4A_HUMAN - Also known as RAB4. Experimental evidence at protein level: Swiss-Prot protein existence level 1. Small GTPase which cycles between an active GTP-bound and an inactive GDP-bound state (PubMed:15907487, PubMed:16034420). Involved in protein transport (PubMed:29425100). Plays a role in vesicular traffic. Mediates VEGFR2 endosomal trafficking to enhance VEGFR2 signaling (PubMed:29425100). Acts as a regulator of platelet alpha- granule release during activation and aggregation of platelets (By similarity). From Homo sapiens (Human).
   3991..4010    -  misc_feature   MCS (fragment): multiple cloning site
   4011..4700    -  CDS            Dendra2: Dendra2 is a photoconvertible green fluorescent protein published in 2006, derived from Dendronephthya sp.. It has high acid sensitivity.
   4745..4948    -  promoter       CMV promoter: human cytomegalovirus (CMV) immediate early promoter
   4949..5252    -  enhancer       CMV enhancer: human cytomegalovirus immediate early enhancer
