[The description below was written by a language model from this plasmid's Addgene catalogue record and pLannotate feature annotations shown in this document.]
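Description:
Dendra2-Rab4a-7 is a mammalian expression plasmid of about 5.3 kb that produces human RAB4A fused to the photoconvertible fluorescent protein Dendra2. It is built on a Dendra2 backbone. The feature table shows a high-copy ColE1/pUC-type origin for propagation in E. coli and an f1 phage origin. A single NeoR/KanR (aminoglycoside phosphotransferase) gene sits downstream of tandem bacterial (AmpR-type) and SV40 early promoters and is terminated by the HSV TK polyadenylation signal. This one cassette gives kanamycin resistance in bacteria and G418 selection in mammalian cells. The short ble, bGH poly(A) and SV40 large T antigen hits are annotated only as fragments and appear to be backbone remnants rather than functional units.

The expression unit is driven by the CMV immediate-early enhancer and promoter. On the annotated strand the order is promoter, Dendra2 coding sequence, a short residual piece of the multiple cloning site, the RAB4A coding sequence and then the SV40 polyadenylation signal. Dendra2 is therefore at the N-terminus of the fusion, joined to Rab4a by a short linker. This leaves the C-terminus of the GTPase free, which matters because Rab proteins are generally lipid-modified there for membrane attachment.

RAB4A is a small GTPase that cycles between GTP- and GDP-bound states and takes part in vesicular and endosomal trafficking. The record lists the construct as a localization marker. Dendra2 initially fluoresces green (excitation 490 nm, emission 507 nm) and switches to a red state (553/573 nm) after photoconversion. This lets a selected pool of Rab4a-labelled structures be highlighted and followed over time in live-cell imaging. The cloning method is not recorded.
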