Addgene plasmid #57736: Dendra2-Rab4a-7
Purpose: Localization: Ras GTPase, Excitation: 490 / 553, Emission: 507 / 573
Depositing lab: Michael Davidson. Depositing organization: Florida State University, Tallahassee.
Backbone
  Vector backbone: Dendra2
  Backbone size w/o insert (bp): 4750
  Vector type: Mammalian Expression
  Selectable markers: Neomycin (select with G418)
Growth in bacteria
  Bacterial resistance: Kanamycin, 50 μg/mL
  Growth temperature: 37°C
  Growth strain: DH5alpha
  Copy number: High Copy
Gene/Insert
  Gene/Insert name: Rab4a (alt name: NM_004578.3)
  Species: H. sapiens (human)
  Entrez Gene: RAB4A (a.k.a. HRES-1, HRES-1/RAB4, HRES1, RAB4)
  Promoter: CMV
  Tag / fusion protein: Dendra2
  Cloning method: Unknown
  Sequencing primers: 5′ CMV-F; 3′ SV40pA-R
Terms and licenses: Academic/Nonprofit Terms; Industry Terms
Depositor comments: . Excitation = 490 / 553; Emission = 507 / 573
How to cite: Dendra2-Rab4a-7 was a gift from Michael Davidson (Addgene plasmid # 57736 ; http://n2t.net/addgene:57736 ; RRID:Addgene_57736)
