>Addgene plasmid #57736 | Dendra2-Rab4a-7 | depositor partial sequence | sequence record 88890 | insert sequence
GACGTCAGATCCGCTAGCGCTACCGGTCGCCACCATGAACACCCCGGGAATTAACCTGATCAAGGAGGAC
ATGCGCGTGAAGGTGCACATGGAGGGCAACGTGAACGGCCACGCCTTCGTGATCGAGGGCGAGGGCAAGG
GCAAGCCCTACGAGGGCACCCAGACCGCCAACCTGACCGTGAAGGAGGGCGCCCCCCTGCCCTTCAGCTA
CGACATCCTGACCACCGCCGTGCACTACGGCAACCGGGTGTTCACCAAGTACCCCGAGGACATCCCCGAC
TACTTCAAGCAGAGCTTCCCCGAGGGCTACAGCTGGGAGCGCACCATGACCTTCGAGGACAAGGGCATCT
GCACCATCCGCAGCGACATCAGCCTGGAGGGCGACTGCTTCTTCCAGAACGTGCGCTTCAAGGGCACCAA
CTTCCCCCCCAACGGCCCCGTGATGCAGAAGAAGACCCTGAAGTGGGAGCCCAGCACCGAGAAGCTGCAC
GTGCGCGACGGCCTGCTGGTGGGCAACATCAACATGGCCCTGCTGCTGGAGGGCGGCGGCCACTACCTGT
GCGACTTCAAGACCACCTACAAGGCCAAGAAGGTGGTGCAGCTGCCCGACGCCCACTTCGTGGACCACCG
CATCGAGATCCTGGGCAACGACAGCGACTACAACAAGGTGAAGCTGTACGAGCACGCCGTGGCCCGCTAC
AGCCCCCTGCCCAGCCAGGTGTGGTCCGGACTCAGATCTCGAGCCATGTCGCAGACGGCCATGTCCGAAA
CCTACGATTTTTTGTTTAAGTTCTTGGTTATTGGAAATGCAGGAACTGGCAAATCTTGCTTACTTCATCA
GTTTATTGAAAAAAAATTCAAAGATGACTCAAATCATACAATAGGAGTGGAATTTGGTTCAAAGATAATA
AATGTTGGTGGTAAATATGTAAAGTTACAAATATGGGATACAGCAGGACAAGAACGATTCAGGTCCGTGA
CGAGAAGTTATTACCGAGGCGCGGCCGGGGCTCTCCTCGTCTATGATATCACCAGCCGAGAAACCTACAA
TGCGCTTACTAATTGGTTAACAGATGCCCGAATGCTGGCGAGCCAGAACATTGTGATCATCCTTTGTGGA
AACAAGAAGGACCTGGATGCAGATCGTGAAGTTACCTTCTTAGAAGCCTCCAGATTTGCTCAAGAAAATG
AGCTGATGTTTTTGGAAACAAGTGCGCTCACAGGGGAGAATGTAGAAGAGGCTTTTGTACAGTGTGCAAG
AAAAATACTTAACAAAATCGAATCAGGTGAGCTGGACCCAGAAAGAATGGGCTCAGGTATTCAGTACGGA
GATGCTGCCTTGAGACAGCTGAGGTCACCGCGGCGCGCACAGGCCCCGAACGCTCAGGAGTGTGGTTGTT
AGGGATCCACCGGATCTAGATAACTGATCATAATCAGCCATACCACATGA
